>Addgene plasmid #22017 | pTriEx-mVenus-PA-Rac1-T17N | addgene full sequence | sequence record 138512 | Addgene NGS result
AATTCCAAAAAGCTCAACTACAAATTTGATCGCGGACGTGTTAGCCGACACAATTAATAGGCGTCGTGTG
GCTATGGCAAAATCGTCTTCGGAAGCAACTTCTAACGACGAGGGTTGGGACGACGACGATAATCGGCCTA
ATAAAGCTAACACGCCCGATGTTAAATATGTCCAAGCTCTATTTAACGTGTTTACGTCGAGTCAATTGTA
CACTAACGACAGTGATGAAAGAAATACAAAAGCGCATAATATTTTGAACGACGTCGAACCTTTATTACAA
AACAAAACACAAACGAATATCGACAAAGCTAGATTGCTGCTACAAGATTTGGCAAGTTTTGTGGCGTTGA
GCGAAAATCCATTAGATAGTCCAGCCATCGGTTCGGAAAAACAACCCTTGTTTGAAACTAATCGAAACCT
ATTTTACAAATCTATTGAGGATTTAATATTTAAATTCAGATATAAAGACGCTGAAAATCATTTGATTTTC
GCTCTAACATACCACCCTAAAGATTATAAATTTAATGAATTATTAAAATACGTACAACAATTGTCTGTAA
ATCAACAACGCACAGAATCTAGCGCTTAATAAATGTACTAATAACAATGTATCGTGTTTTAATACGCCGG
ACCAGTGAACAGAGGTGCGTCTGGTGCAAACTCCTTTACTTTGAACACCAGGGAAACTTCAAGGAGAATT
TCCTCCGCATGCTTTCAGCAAAAAACCCCTCAAGACCCGTTTAGAGGCCCCAAGGGGTTATGCTAGTTAC
ATATGGGCATATGTTGCCAAACTCTAAACCAAATACTCATTCTGATGTTTTAAATGATTTGCCCTCCCAT
ATGTCCTTCCGAGTGAGAGACACAAAAAATTCCAACACACTATTGCAATGAAAATAAATTTCCTTTATTA
GCCAGAAGTCAGATGCTCAAGGGGCTTCATGATGTCCCCATAATTTTTGGCAGAGGGAAAAAGATCGATC
TCAGTGGTATTTGTGAGCCAGGGCATTGGCCACACCAGCCACCACCTTCTGATAGGCAGCCTGCACCTGA
GGTTAATCACTTAGTGATGGTGATGGTGATGGTGGTGCTCGAGATCCTCGGGGTCTTCCGGGGCGAGTTC
TGGCTGGCTTGCACGTGTATACAGCTGTGCGGCCGCAAGCTTTTACAACAGCAGGCATTTTCTCTTCCTC
TTCTTCACGGGAGGCGGGCAGAGGACTGCTCGGATCGCTTCGTCAAACACTGTCTTGAGGCCTCGCTGTG
TGAGCGCCGAGCACTCCAGGTATTTTACAGCACCAATCTCCTTAGCCATTGCTAGACCCTGCGGATAGGT
GATGGGAGTCAGCTTCTTCTCCTTCAGTTTCTCGATCGTGTCTTTATCATCCCTAAGATCAAGTTTAGTT
CCCACTAGGATGATGGGAGTGTTGGGACAGTGGTGCCGCACCTCAGGATACCACTTTGCACGGACATTTT
CAAATGATGCAGGACTCACAAGGGAAAAGCAAATTAAGAACACATCTGTTTGCGGATAGGATAGGGGGCG
TAATCTGTCATAATCTTCTTGTCCAGCTGTATCCCATAAGCCCAGATTCACCGGTTTTCCATCTACCATA
ACATTGGCAGAATAATTGTCAAAGACAGTAGGGATATATTCTCCAGGAAATGCATTGGTTGTGTAACTGA
TCAGTAGGCAATTTTTACCTACAGCTCCGTCTCCCACCACCACACACTTGATAAGTTCTTTTGCCGCCTC
ATCAATATTTTCTGCAGTTTTCTTAATCAGCATGACTCCCTCTCTCTCGGCAGCATCTCGGACATGCTCA
GTTCCATCCAACTGAACCCCAATAAAGTACTGGACATCTCCCTTCTGATCTCGCATAGGCTGCAAGTGAA
AGAGGTTCCAGAACTTTTTACCACTCTTTGTATAATTAATCAGCTGAACAGTGACCTCTGTTTGGTTATC
TATGGCATCTCTAATTTTTCTCACTGTCGCGCGATCAGTTTCAGGACCTTGTAGAAACCTGCAGTTTCTT
CCCAAAATTTCTTCACGGCTATATTCTGTCAACTGCAAGAAACTATCGGACGCGAATATAATGGGATTAT
CTGGCAATCTTGGGTCAGTAATGACAAAGTTCTTCTCAATACGTTCAAGTGTAGTAGCCAAGGATCCACT
TCCAGAACCCTTGTACAGCTCGTCCATGCCGAGAGTGATCCCGGCGGCGGTCACGAACTCCAGCAGGACC
ATGTGATCGCGCTTCTCGTTGGGGTCTTTGCTCAGTTTGGACTGGTAGCTCAGGTAGTGGTTGTCGGGCA
GCAGCACGGGGCCGTCGCCGATGGGGGTGTTCTGCTGGTAGTGGTCGGCGAGCTGCACGCCGCCGTCCTC
GATGTTGTGGCGGATCTTGAAGTTTGCCTTGATGCCGTTCTTCTGCTTGTCGGCGGTGATATAGACGTTG
TGGCTGTTGTAGTTGTACTCCAGCTTGTGCCCCAGGATGTTGCCGTCCTCCTTGAAGTCGATGCCCTTCA
GCTCGATGCGGTTCACCAGGGTGTCGCCCTCGAACTTCACCTCGGCGCGGGTCTTGTAGTTGCCGTCGTC
CTTGAAGAAGATGGTGCGCTCCTGGACGTAGCCTTCGGGCATGGCGGACTTGAAGAAGTCGTGCTGCTTC
ATGTGGTCGGGGTAGCGGGCGAAGCACTGCAGGCCGTAGCCGAGGGTGGTCACGAGGGTGGGCCAGGGCA
CGGGCAGCTTGCCGGTGGTGCTGATGAACTTCAGGGTCAGCTTGCCGTAGGTGGCATCGCCCTCGCCCTC
GCCGGACACGCTGAACTTGTGGCCGTTTACGTCGCCGTCCAGCTCGACCAGGATGGGCACCACCCCGGTG
AACAGCTCCTCGCCCTTGCTCACAGAACCGTGATGGTGGTGATGGTGTGCCATGGTATATCTCCTTTGAT
TGTAAATAAAATGTAATTTACAGTATAGTATTTTAATTAATATACAAATGATTTGATAATAATTCTTATT
TAACTATAATATATTGTGTTGGGTTGAATTAAAGGTCCCGGATTAACTCCGGGGAATTGTTATCCGCTCA
CAATTCCCCTATAGTGAGTCGTATTAATTTCGGTCCGATCCAATTCTTTGCCAAAATGATGAGACAGCAC
AATAACCAGCACGTTGCCCAGGAGCTGTAGGAAAAAGAAGAAGGCATGAACATGGTTAGCAGAGGCTCTA
GAGCCGCCGGTCACACGCCAGAAGCCGAACCCCGCCCTGCCCCGTCCCCCCCGAAGGCAGCCGTCCCCCC
GCGGACAGCCCCGAGCCGCTCCCCCCGCACAAAGGGCCCGATACTTACCTGCCCAGTGCCTCACGACCAA
CTTCTGCACGTTAAGTTCGAGACTGGCGTTAGCAATTTAACTGTGATAAACTACCGCAATAAAGCATCTA
GTGATCTGACGGTTCACTAAACGACGTCTGCTTATATAGACCTCCCACCGTACACGCCTACCGCCCATTT
GCGTCAACGGGGCGGGGTTATTACGACATTTTGGAAAGTCCCGTTGATTTTGGTGCCAAAACAAACTCCC
ATTGACGTCAATGGGGTGGAGACTTGGAAATCCCCGTGAGTCAAACCGCTATCCACGCCCATTGGTGTAC
TGCCAAAACCGCATCAGCATGGTAATAGCGATGACTAATACGTAGATGTACTGCCAAGTAGGAAAGTCCC
GTAAGGTCATGTACTGGGCATAATGCCAGGCGGGCCATTTACCGTCATTGACGTCAATAGGGGGCGGACT
TGGCATATGATACACTTGATGTACTGCCAAGTGGGCAGTTTACCGTAAATACTCCACCCATTGACGTCAA
TGGAAAGTCCCTATTGGCGTTACTATGGGAACATACGTCATTATTGACGTCAATGGGCGGGGGTCGTTGG
GCGGTCAGCCAGGCGGGCCATTTACCGTAAGTTATGTAACGCGGAACTCCATATATGGGCTATGAACTAA
TGACCCCGTAATTGATTACTATTAATAGGCCGGCCATCAGCAACTATATATTGATAGACATTTCCAGTTT
GTGATATTAGTTTGTGCGTCTCATTACAATGGCTGTTATTTTTAACAACAAACAACTGCTCGCAGACAAT
AGTATAGAAAAGGGAGGTGAACTGTTTTTGTTTAACGGTTCGTACAACATTTTGGAAAGTTATGTTAATC
CGGTGCTGCTAAAAAATGGTGTAATTGAACTAGAAGAAGCTGCGTACTATGCCGGCAACATATTGTACAA
AACCGACGATCCCAAATTCATTGATTATATAAATTTAATAATTAAAGCAACACACTCCGAAGAACTACCA
GAAAATAGCACTGTTGTAAATTACAGAAAAACTATGCGCAGCGGTACTATACACCCCATTAAAAAAGACA
TATATATTTATGACAACAAAAAATTTACTCTATACGATAGATACATATATGGATACGATAATAACTATGT
TAATTTTTATGAAGAGAAAAATGAAAAAGAGAAGGAATACGAAGAAGAAGACGACAAGGCGTCTAGTTTA
TGTGAAAATAAAATTATATTGTCGCAAATTAACTGTGAATCATTTGAAAATGATTTTAAATATTACCTCA
GCGATTATAACTACGCGTTTTCAATTATAGATAATACTACAAATGTTCTTGTTGCGTTTGGTTTGTATCG
TTAATAAAAAACAAATTTGACATTTATAATTGTTTTATTATTCAATAATTACAAATAGGATTGAGACCCT
TGCAGTTGCCAGCAAACGGACAGAGCTTGTCGACAGTTTTCATTTTTTGGCAGTTTGGTGGTTTATACAC
ATCTTGGGATTTGATTAAAAGATGCATGACTTCACCCACACACTTGGAGTCGTGGTTGTAGAAATGCGTC
AGAGCCTTGATTAAACATCGGTTTTCACACTTGGCACACGAAACCACGTTTGCAATGTAACAGTTTAGTA
TAAACCTCTTCCTGTACATACCGGCGCGTTTATACACATCTTGGGATTTGATTAAAAGATGCAGGAAACG
CGCGGACATGAGACAATAACCCTGATAAATGCTTCAATAATATTGAAAAAGGAAGAGTATGAGTATTCAA
CATTTCCGTGTCGCCCTTATTCCCTTTTTTGCGGCATTTTGCCTTCCTGTTTTTGCTCACCCAGAAACGC
TGGTGAAAGTAAAAGATGCTGAAGATCAGTTGGGTGCACGAGTGGGTTACATCGAACTGGATCTCAACAG
CGGTAAGATCCTTGAGAGTTTTCGCCCCGAAGAACGTTTTCCAATGATGAGCACTTTTAAAGTTCTGCTA
TGTGGCGCGGTATTATCCCGTATTGACGCCGGGCAAGAGCAACTCGGTCGCCGCATACACTATTCTCAGA
ATGACTTGGTTGAGTACTCACCAGTCACAGAAAAGCATCTTACGGATGGCATGACAGTAAGAGAATTATG
CAGTGCTGCCATAACCATGAGTGATAACACTGCGGCCAACTTACTTCTGACAACGATCGGAGGACCGAAG
GAGCTAACCGCTTTTTTGCACAACATGGGGGATCATGTAACTCGCCTTGATCGTTGGGAACCGGAGCTGA
ATGAAGCCATACCAAACGACGAGCGTGACACCACGATGCCTGTAGCAATGGCAACAACGTTGCGCAAACT
ATTAACTGGCGAACTACTTACTCTAGCTTCCCGGCAACAATTAATAGACTGGATGGAGGCGGATAAAGTT
GCAGGACCACTTCTGCGCTCGGCCCTTCCGGCTGGCTGGTTTATTGCTGATAAATCTGGAGCCGGTGAGC
GTGGGTCTCGCGGTATCATTGCAGCACTGGGGCCAGATGGTAAGCCCTCCCGTATCGTAGTTATCTACAC
GACGGGGAGTCAGGCAACTATGGATGAACGAAATAGACAGATCGCTGAGATAGGTGCCTCACTGATTAAG
CATTGGTAACAAAGGATCTTCTTGAGATCCTTTTTTTCTGCGCGTAATCTGCTGCTTGCAAACAAAAAAA
CCACCGCTACCAGCGGTGGTTTGTTTGCCGGATCAAGAGCTACCAACTCTTTTTCCGAAGGTAACTGGCT
TCAGCAGAGCGCAGATACCAAATACTGTTCTTCTAGTGTAGCCGTAGTTAGGCCACCACTTCAAGAACTC
TGTAGCACCGCCTACATACCTCGCTCTGCTAATCCTGTTACCAGTGGCTGCTGCCAGTGGCGATAAGTCG
TGTCTTACCGGGTTGGACTCAAGACGATAGTTACCGGATAAGGCGCAGCGGTCGGGCTGAACGGGGGGTT
CGTGCACACAGCCCAGCTTGGAGCGAACGACCTACACCGAACTGAGATACCTACAGCGTGAGCTATGAGA
AAGCGCCACGCTTCCCGAAGGGAGAAAGGCGGACAGGTATCCGGTAAGCGGCAGGGTCGGAACAGGAGAG
CGCACGAGGGAGCTTCCAGGGGGAAACGCCTGGTATCTTTATAGTCCTGTCGGGTTTCGCCACCTCTGAC
TTGAGCGTCGATTTTTGTGATGCTCGTCAGGGGGCGGAGCCTATGGAAAAACGCCAGCAACGCGGCCTTT
TTACGGTTCCTGGCCTTTTGCTGGCCTTTTGCTCACATGTTCTTTCCTGCGTTATCCCCTGATTCTGTGG
ATAACCGTATTACCGCCTTTGAGTGAGCTGATACCGCTCGCCGCAGCCGAACGACCGAGCGCAGCGTTCC
GAGCTTATAACTTCGTATAATGTATGCTATACGAAGTTATGCGATCGC
Features (pLannotate 1.2.2; 21 found; start..end, strand, type, name):
      1..706     -  misc_recomb    baculovirus recombination region (ORF1629): contains part of ORF1629
    719..766     -  terminator     T7 terminator: transcription terminator for bacteriophage T7 RNA polymerase
    854..909     -  polyA_signal   β-globin poly(A) signal: rabbit β-globin polyadenylation signal (Gil and Proudfoot, 1987)
    984..1052    -  CDS            HBB (fragment): HBB_PONPY - Experimental evidence at transcript level: Swiss-Prot protein existence level 2. Involved in oxygen transport from the lung to the various peripheral tissues. From Pongo pygmaeus (Bornean orangutan).
   1067..1084    -  CDS            6xHis: 6xHis affinity tag
   1094..1126    -  CDS            HSV tag: HSV (herpes simplex virus) epitope tag
   1163..1732    -  CDS            Rac1: human Rac family small GTPase 1
   1823..2140    -  CDS            miniSOG: miniSOG is a basic (constitutively fluorescent) cyan fluorescent protein published in 2011, derived from Arabidopsis thaliana. It requires the cofactor flavin for fluorescence.
   2180..2893    -  CDS            mVenus: mVenus is a basic (constitutively fluorescent) yellow fluorescent protein published in 2006, derived from Aequorea victoria. It is reported to be a rapidly-maturing monomer with moderate acid sensitivity.
   2938..3047    -  promoter       p10 promoter: baculovirus promoter for expression in insect cells
   3063..3087    -  protein_bind   lac operator: The lac repressor binds to the lac operator to inhibit transcription in E. coli. This inhibition can be relieved by adding lactose or isopropyl-β-D-thiogalactopyranoside (IPTG). lac repressor encoded by lacI
   3088..3106    -  promoter       T7 promoter: promoter for bacteriophage T7 RNA polymerase
   3175..3305    -  intron         chimeric intron (fragment): chimera between introns from chicken β-actin and rabbit β-globin
   3457..3656    -  promoter       CMV promoter: human cytomegalovirus (CMV) immediate early promoter
   3658..4017    -  enhancer       CMV enhancer (fragment): human cytomegalovirus immediate early enhancer
   4029..4856    -  misc_recomb    baculovirus recombination region (lef2/ORF603): contains ORF603 and part of lef2
   4998..5033    -  CDS            lef2 (fragment): baculovirus late expression factor 2
   5047..5098    +  promoter       AmpR promoter (fragment): bla
   5099..5959    +  CDS            AmpR: β-lactamase; bla; confers resistance to ampicillin, carbenicillin, and related antibiotics
   5972..6559    +  rep_origin     ori: high-copy-number ColE1/pMB1/pBR322/pUC origin of replication
   6727..6760    -  protein_bind   loxP: Cre-mediated recombination occurs in the 8-bp core sequence (GCATACAT). Cre recombinase
