[The description below was written by a language model from this plasmid's Addgene catalogue record and pLannotate feature annotations shown in this document.]
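Description:
pTriEx-mVenus-PA-Rac1-T17N is a multi-host expression plasmid built on the Novagen pTriEx backbone, designed to drive the same open reading frame in mammalian, insect and bacterial cells. It is propagated in E. coli through a high-copy ColE1/pUC-type origin and selected with ampicillin via the β-lactamase gene. Three promoters are stacked upstream of the coding region. A CMV enhancer/promoter with a chimeric intron fragment serves mammalian expression. A T7 promoter with a lac operator allows inducible bacterial expression. The baculovirus p10 promoter serves insect cells. Downstream lie a rabbit β-globin polyadenylation signal and a T7 terminator. The cassette is flanked by baculovirus recombination regions (lef2/ORF603 and ORF1629), which allow transfer into a baculovirus genome by homologous recombination. A single loxP site is also present in the backbone.

The payload is a fusion of mVenus to photoactivatable Rac1. The LOV domain of oat (Avena sativa) phototropin, residues Leu404 to Leu546, is joined to human Rac1 beginning at Ile4. The automated annotation labels the LOV segment as miniSOG, most likely because miniSOG is itself derived from a phototropin LOV domain. In the PA-Rac1 design, the LOV domain holds Rac1 inactive in the dark and releases it on blue-light illumination. This version carries the T17N substitution, described in the record as a dominant-negative mutant. The yellow fluorescent protein allows expressing cells to be identified. The catalogue lists an N-terminal 6xHis tag, whereas the feature table shows HSV and 6xHis tags downstream of Rac1; whether these are translated is not stated. The repository notes that not all of the mutations have been confirmed.
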