Addgene plasmid #22017: pTriEx-mVenus-PA-Rac1-T17N
Purpose: Expression of photoactivatable Rac1 (dominant-negative mutant)
Depositing lab: Klaus Hahn. Depositing organization: University of North Carolina at Chapel Hill. Publication: A genetically encoded photoactivatable Rac controls the motility of living cells. Wu YI, Frey D, Lungu OI, Jaehrig A, Schlichting I, Kuhlman B, Hahn KM. Nature. 2009 Sep 3. 461(7260):104-8. 10.1038/nature08241 PubMed 19693014.
Backbone
  Vector backbone: pTriEx
  Backbone manufacturer: Novagen
  Backbone size w/o insert (bp): 6000
  Vector type: Mammalian Expression, Bacterial Expression, Insect Expression
Growth in bacteria
  Bacterial resistance: Ampicillin, 100 μg/mL
  Growth temperature: 37°C
  Growth strain: DH5alpha
  Copy number: High Copy
Gene/Insert
  Gene/Insert name: PA-Rac1-T17N (alt name: LOV(Leu404-Leu546)-Rac1(Ile4)-T17N)
  Species: H. sapiens (human); Avena sativa (oat)
  Insert size (bp): 1100
  Mutation: Rac1 starts at I4 and contains mutation T17N.
  Entrez Gene: RAC1 (a.k.a. MIG5, MRD48, Rac-1, TC-25, p21-Rac1)
  Promoter: CMV, p10
  Tag / fusion protein: 6X His (N terminal on backbone); mVenus (N terminal on backbone)
  Cloning method: Restriction Enzyme; 5′ cloning site Bam HI (not destroyed); 3′ cloning site HindIII (not destroyed)
  Sequencing primers: 5′ pTriExUP
Terms and licenses: Academic/Nonprofit Terms; Industry Terms: Not Available to Industry
Depositor comments: Protocols for production and use of Hahn lab biosensors and photoactivatable proteins can be found on their web page, at the URL below. If you have suggestions for the protocols or have any questions, please feel free to contact the Hahn lab. Good luck with your experiments! Hahn lab biosensor protocol: http://www.hahnlab.com/tools/index.html Please note, Addgene has not confirmed all the mutations associated with this construct. We suggest sequence verifying this plasmid upon receipt.
How to cite: pTriEx-mVenus-PA-Rac1-T17N was a gift from Klaus Hahn (Addgene plasmid # 22017 ; http://n2t.net/addgene:22017 ; RRID:Addgene_22017)
