>Addgene plasmid #22017 | pTriEx-mVenus-PA-Rac1-T17N | addgene partial sequence | sequence record 27790 | 22017 with LOV-F (AGAGAGAGGGAGTCATGCTGAT)
AAAGAACTTATCAAGTGTGTGGTGGTGGGAGACGGAGCTGTAGGTAAAAATTGCCTACTGATCAGTTACA
CAACCAATGCATTTCCTGGAGAATATATCCCTACTGTCTTTGACAATTATTCTGCCAATGTTATGGTAGA
TGGAAAACCGGTGAATCTGGGCTTATGGGATACAGCTGGACAAGAAGATTATGACAGATTACGCCCCCTA
TCCTATCCGCAAACAGATGTGTTCTTAATTTGCTTTTCCCTTGTGAGTCCTGCATCATTTGAAAATGTCC
GTGCAAAGTGGTATCCTGAGGTGCGGCACCACTGTCCCAACACTCCCATCATCCTAGTGGGAACTAAACT
TGATCTTAGGGATGATAAAGACACGATCGAGAAACTGAAGGAGAAGAAGCTGACTCCCATCACCTATCCG
CAGGGTCTAGCAATGGCTAAGGAGATTGGTGCTGTAAAATACCTGGAGTGCTCGGCGCTCACACAGCGAG
GCCTCAAGACAGTGTTTGACGAAGCGATCCGAGCAGTCCTCTGCCCGCCTCCCGTGAAGAAGAGGAAGAG
AAAATGCCTGCTGTTGTAAAAGCTTGCGGCCGCACAGCTGTATACACGTGCAAGCCAGCCAGAACTCGCC
CCGGAAGACCCCGAGGATCTCGAGCACCACCATCACCATCACCATCACTAAGTGATTAACCTCAGGTGCA
GGCTGCCTATCAGAAGGTGGTGGCTGGTGTGGCC
