>Addgene plasmid #22017 | pTriEx-mVenus-PA-Rac1-T17N | addgene partial sequence | sequence record 27791 | 22017 with EGFP-N
GAACCGTGATGGTGGTGATGGTGTGCCATGGTATATCTCCTTTGATTGTAAATAAAATGTAATTTACAGT
ATAGTATTTTAATTAATATACAAATGATTTGATAATAATTCTTATTTAACTATAATATATTGTGTTGGGT
TGAATTAAAGGTCCCGGATTAACTCCGGGGAATTGTTATCCGCTCACAATTCCCCTATAGTGAGTCGTAT
TAATTTCGGTCCGATCCAATTCTTTGCCAAAATGATGAGACAGCACAATAACCAGCACGTTGCCCAGGAG
CTGTAGGAAAAAGAAGAAGGCATGAACATGGTTAGCAGAGGCTCTAGAGCCGCCGGTCACACGCCAGAAG
CC
