>Addgene plasmid #22017 | pTriEx-mVenus-PA-Rac1-T17N | addgene partial sequence | sequence record 27792 | 22017 with EGFP-C
GAGCTGTACAAGGGTTCTGGAAGTGGATCCTTGGCTACTACACTTGAACGTATTGAGAAGAACTTTGTCA
TTACTGACCCAAGATTGCCAGATAATCCCATTATATTCGCGTCCGATAGTTTCTTGCAGTTGACAGAATA
TAGCCGTGAAGAAATTTTGGGAAGAAACTGCAGGTTTCTACAAGGTCCTGAAACTGATCGCGCGACAGTG
AGAAAAATTAGAGATGCCATAGATAACCAAACAGAGGTCACTGTTCAGCTGATTAATTATACAAAGAGTG
GTAAAAAGTTCTGGAACCTCTTTCACTTGCAGCCTATGCGAGATCAGAAGGGAGATGTCCAGTACTTTAT
TGGGGTTCAGTTGGATGGAACTGAGCATGTCCGAGATGCTGCCGAGAGAGAGGGAGTCATGCTGATTAAG
AAAACTGCAGAAAATATTGATGAGGCGGCAAAAGAACTTATCAAGTGTGTGGTGGTGGGAGACGGAGCTG
TAGGTAAAAATTGCCTACTGATCAGTTACACAACCAATGCATTTCCTGGAGAATATATCCCTACTGTCTT
TGACAATTATTCTGCCAATGTTATGGTAGATGGAAAACCGGTGAATCTGGGCTTATGGGATACAGCTGGA
CAAGAAGATTATGACAGATTACGCCCCCT
